Features (pLannotate 1.2.2; 14 found; start..end, strand, type, name):
     10..54      +  promoter       T5 promoter: bacteriophage T5 promoter for E. coli RNA polymerase, with embedded lac operator
     62..78      +  protein_bind   lac operator: The lac repressor binds to the lac operator to inhibit transcription in E. coli. This inhibition can be relieved by adding lactose or isopropyl-β-D-thiogalactopyranoside (IPTG). lac repressor encoded by lacI
    115..432     +  CDS            GLRX: GLRX1_HUMAN - Also known as GRX. Experimental evidence at protein level: Swiss-Prot protein existence level 1. Has a glutathione-disulfide oxidoreductase activity in the presence of NADPH and glutathione reductase. Reduces low molecular weight disulfides and proteins. From Homo sapiens (Human).
    535..1248    +  CDS            EGFP: the original enhanced GFP (Yang et al., 1996) mammalian codon-optimized
   1255..1272    +  CDS            7xHis (fragment): 6xHis affinity tag
   1295..1389    +  terminator     lambda t0 terminator: transcription terminator from phage lambda
   1404..1432    +  promoter       cat promoter (fragment): promoter of the E. coli cat gene encoding chloramphenicol acetyltransferase
   1433..2096    +  CDS            CmR (fragment): chloramphenicol acetyltransferase; cat; confers resistance to chloramphenicol
   2161..2247    +  terminator     rrnB T1 terminator: Escherichia coli rrnB; transcription terminator T1 from the E. coli rrnB gene
   2260..2301    +  CDS            rop (fragment): Rop protein, which maintains plasmids at low copy number; rop
   2403..2543    +  misc_feature   bom: basis of mobility region from pBR322
   2729..3317    -  rep_origin     ori: high-copy-number ColE1/pMB1/pBR322/pUC origin of replication
   3488..4348    -  CDS            AmpR: β-lactamase; bla; confers resistance to ampicillin, carbenicillin, and related antibiotics
   4349..4453    -  promoter       AmpR promoter: bla
>Addgene plasmid | pQE-60 Grx1-roGFP2-His | analyzer sequence | sequence record 109824
CTCGAGAAATCATAAAAAATTTATTTGCTTTGTGAGCGGATAACAATTATAATAGATTCAATTGTGAGCG
GATAACAATTTCACACAGAATTCATTAAAGAGGAGAAATTAACCATGGCTCAAGAGTTTGTGAACTGCAA
AATCCAGCCTGGGAAGGTGGTTGTGTTCATCAAGCCCACCTGCCCGTACTGCAGGAGGGCCCAAGAGATC
CTCAGTCAATTGCCCATCAAACAAGGGCTTCTGGAATTTGTCGATATCACAGCCACCAACCACACTAACG
AGATTCAAGATTATTTGCAACAGCTCACGGGAGCAAGAACGGTGCCTCGAGTCTTTATTGGTAAAGATTG
TATAGGCGGATGCAGTGATCTAGTCTCTTTGCAACAGAGTGGGGAACTGCTGACGCGGCTAAAGCAGATT
GGAGCTCTGCAGACTAGTGGTGGTTCAGGTGGTGGTGGTTCAGGTGGTGGTGGTTCAGGTGGAGGAGGAT
CAGGAGGAGGAGGATCAGGAGGAGGAGGATCAGGAGGAGAATTCGTGAGCAAGGGCGAGGAGCTGTTCAC
CGGGGTGGTGCCCATCCTGGTCGAGCTGGACGGCGACGTAAACGGCCACAAGTTCAGCGTGTCCGGCGAG
GGCGAGGGCGATGCCACCTACGGCAAGCTGACCCTGAAGTTCATCTCCACCACCGGCAAGCTGCCCGTGC
CCTGGCCCACCCTCGTGACCACCCTGACCTACGGCGTGCAGTGCTTCAGCCGCTACCCCGACCACATGAA
GCAGCACGACTTCTTCAAGTCCGCCATGCCCGAAGGCTACGTCCAGGAGCGCACCATCTTCTTCAAGGAC
GACGGCAACTACAAGACCCGCGCCGAGGTGAAGTTCGAGGGCGACACCCTGGTGAACCGCATCGAGCTGA
AGGGCATCGACTTCAAGGAGGACGGCAACATCCTGGGGCACAAGCTGGAGTACAACTACAACTGCCACAA
CGTCTATATCATGGCCGACAAGCAGAAGAACGGCATCAAGGTGAACTTCAAGATCCGCCACAACATCGAG
GACGGCAGCGTGCAGCTCGCCGACCACTACCAGCAGAACACCCCCATCGGCGACGGCCCCGTGCTGCTGC
CCGACAACCACTACCTGAGCACCTGCTCCGCCCTGAGCAAAGACCCCAACGAGAAGCGCGATCACATGGT
CCTGCTGGAGTTCGTGACCGCCGCCGGGATCACTCTCGGCATGGACGAGCTGTACAAGAGATCTCATCAC
CATCACCATCACTAAGCTTAATTAGCTGAGCTTGGACTCCTGTTGATAGATCCAGTAATGACCTCAGAAC
TCCATCTGGATTTGTTCAGAACGCTCGGTTGCCGCCGGGCGTTTTTTATTGGTGAGAATCCAAGCTAGCT
TGGCGAGATTTTCAGGAGCTAAGGAAGCTAAAATGGAGAAAAAAATCACTGGATATACCACCGTTGATAT
ATCCCAATGGCATCGTAAAGAACATTTTGAGGCATTTCAGTCAGTTGCTCAATGTACCTATAACCAGACC
GTTCAGCTGGATATTACGGCCTTTTTAAAGACCGTAAAGAAAAATAAGCACAAGTTTTATCCGGCCTTTA
TTCACATTCTTGCCCGCCTGATGAATGCTCATCCGGAATTTCGTATGGCAATGAAAGACGGTGAGCTGGT
GATATGGGATAGTGTTCACCCTTGTTACACCGTTTTCCATGAGCAAACTGAAACGTTTTCATCGCTCTGG
AGTGAATACCACGACGATTTCCGGCAGTTTCTACACATATATTCGCAAGATGTGGCGTGTTACGGTGAAA
ACCTGGCCTATTTCCCTAAAGGGTTTATTGAGAATATGTTTTTCGTCTCAGCCAATCCCTGGGTGAGTTT
CACCAGTTTTGATTTAAACGTGGCCAATATGGACAACTTCTTCGCCCCCGTTTTCACCATGCATGGGCAA
ATATTATACGCAAGGCGACAAGGTGCTGATGCCGCTGGCGATTCAGGTTCATCATGCCGTCTGTGATGGC
TTCCATGTCGGCAGAATGCTTAATGAATTACAACAGTACTGCGATGAGTGGCAGGGCGGGGCGTAATTTT
TTTAAGGCAGTTATTGGTGCCCTTAAACGCCTGGGGTAATGACTCTCTAGCTTGAGGCATCAAATAAAAC
GAAAGGCTCAGTCGAAAGACTGGGCCTTTCGTTTTATCTGTTGTTTGTCGGTGAACGCTCTCCTGAGTAG
GACAAATCCGCCGCTCTAGAGCTGCCTCGCGCGTTTCGGTGATGACGGTGAAAACCTCTGACACATGCAG
CTCCCGGAGACGGTCACAGCTTGTCTGTAAGCGGATGCCGGGAGCAGACAAGCCCGTCAGGGCGCGTCAG
CGGGTGTTGGCGGGTGTCGGGGCGCAGCCATGACCCAGTCACGTAGCGATAGCGGAGTGTATACTGGCTT
AACTATGCGGCATCAGAGCAGATTGTACTGAGAGTGCACCATATGCGGTGTGAAATACCGCACAGATGCG
TAAGGAGAAAATACCGCATCAGGCGCTCTTCCGCTTCCTCGCTCACTGACTCGCTGCGCTCGGTCGTTCG
GCTGCGGCGAGCGGTATCAGCTCACTCAAAGGCGGTAATACGGTTATCCACAGAATCAGGGGATAACGCA
GGAAAGAACATGTGAGCAAAAGGCCAGCAAAAGGCCAGGAACCGTAAAAAGGCCGCGTTGCTGGCGTTTT
TCCATAGGCTCCGCCCCCCTGACGAGCATCACAAAAATCGACGCTCAAGTCAGAGGTGGCGAAACCCGAC
AGGACTATAAAGATACCAGGCGTTTCCCCCTGGAAGCTCCCTCGTGCGCTCTCCTGTTCCGACCCTGCCG
CTTACCGGATACCTGTCCGCCTTTCTCCCTTCGGGAAGCGTGGCGCTTTCTCATAGCTCACGCTGTAGGT
ATCTCAGTTCGGTGTAGGTCGTTCGCTCCAAGCTGGGCTGTGTGCACGAACCCCCCGTTCAGCCCGACCG
CTGCGCCTTATCCGGTAACTATCGTCTTGAGTCCAACCCGGTAAGACACGACTTATCGCCACTGGCAGCA
GCCACTGGTAACAGGATTAGCAGAGCGAGGTATGTAGGCGGTGCTACAGAGTTCTTGAAGTGGTGGCCTA
ACTACGGCTACACTAGAAGGACAGTATTTGGTATCTGCGCTCTGCTGAAGCCAGTTACCTTCGGAAAAAG
AGTTGGTAGCTCTTGATCCGGCAAACAAACCACCGCTGGTAGCGGTGGTTTTTTTGTTTGCAAGCAGCAG
ATTACGCGCAGAAAAAAAGGATCTCAAGAAGATCCTTTGATCTTTTCTACGGGGTCTGACGCTCAGTGGA
ACGAAAACTCACGTTAAGGGATTTTGGTCATGAGATTATCAAAAAGGATCTTCACCTAGATCCTTTTAAA
TTAAAAATGAAGTTTTAAATCAATCTAAAGTATATATGAGTAAACTTGGTCTGACAGTTACCAATGCTTA
ATCAGTGAGGCACCTATCTCAGCGATCTGTCTATTTCGTTCATCCATAGTTGCCTGACTCCCCGTCGTGT
AGATAACTACGATACGGGAGGGCTTACCATCTGGCCCCAGTGCTGCAATGATACCGCGAGACCCACGCTC
ACCGGCTCCAGATTTATCAGCAATAAACCAGCCAGCCGGAAGGGCCGAGCGCAGAAGTGGTCCTGCAACT
TTATCCGCCTCCATCCAGTCTATTAATTGTTGCCGGGAAGCTAGAGTAAGTAGTTCGCCAGTTAATAGTT
TGCGCAACGTTGTTGCCATTGCTACAGGCATCGTGGTGTCACGCTCGTCGTTTGGTATGGCTTCATTCAG
CTCCGGTTCCCAACGATCAAGGCGAGTTACATGATCCCCCATGTTGTGCAAAAAAGCGGTTAGCTCCTTC
GGTCCTCCGATCGTTGTCAGAAGTAAGTTGGCCGCAGTGTTATCACTCATGGTTATGGCAGCACTGCATA
ATTCTCTTACTGTCATGCCATCCGTAAGATGCTTTTCTGTGACTGGTGAGTACTCAACCAAGTCATTCTG
AGAATAGTGTATGCGGCGACCGAGTTGCTCTTGCCCGGCGTCAATACGGGATAATACCGCGCCACATAGC
AGAACTTTAAAAGTGCTCATCATTGGAAAACGTTCTTCGGGGCGAAAACTCTCAAGGATCTTACCGCTGT
TGAGATCCAGTTCGATGTAACCCACTCGTGCACCCAACTGATCTTCAGCATCTTTTACTTTCACCAGCGT
TTCTGGGTGAGCAAAAACAGGAAGGCAAAATGCCGCAAAAAAGGGAATAAGGGCGACACGGAAATGTTGA
ATACTCATACTCTTCCTTTTTCAATATTATTGAAGCATTTATCAGGGTTATTGTCTCATGAGCGGATACA
TATTTGAATGTATTTAGAAAAATAAACAAATAGGGGTTCCGCGCACATTTCCCCGAAAAGTGCCACCTGA
CGTCTAAGAAACCATTATTATCATGACATTAACCTATAAAAATAGGCGTATCACGAGGCCCTTTCGTCTT
CAC
